Addgene plasmid #210650: pJL1-V3-FETCH1
Purpose: In vitro expression of V3-FETCH reporter from the T7 promoter
Depositing lab: Michael Jewett. Depositing organization: Northwestern University. Publication: Cell-Free Translation Quantification via a Fluorescent Minihelix. Willi JA, Karim AS, Jewett MC. ACS Synth Biol. 2024 Jul 19;13(7):2253-2259. doi: 10.1021/acssynbio.4c00266. Epub 2024 Jul 9. PubMed 38979618.
Backbone
  Vector backbone: pJL1
  Vector type: Synthetic Biology
Growth in bacteria
  Bacterial resistance: Kanamycin, 50 μg/mL
  Growth temperature: 37°C
  Growth strain: DH5alpha
  Copy number: High Copy
Gene/Insert
  Gene/Insert name: V3-FETCH1
  Species: Synthetic
  Promoter: T7
  Cloning method: Gibson Cloning
  Sequencing primers: 5′ T7.F; 3′ T7-term.R
Terms and licenses: Academic/Nonprofit Terms; Industry Terms: Not Available to Industry
Depositor comments: Gibson cloning used NdeI (5') and SalI (3') sites
How to cite: pJL1-V3-FETCH1 was a gift from Michael Jewett (Addgene plasmid # 210650 ; http://n2t.net/addgene:210650 ; RRID:Addgene_210650)
