[The description below was written by a language model from this plasmid's Addgene catalogue record and pLannotate feature annotations shown in this document.]
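Description:
pJL1-V3-FETCH1 is a very small (about 1.8 kb) synthetic-biology plasmid built on the pJL1 backbone, a minimal template vector for in vitro (cell-free) protein expression. It is propagated in E. coli from a high-copy ColE1/pUC-type origin and selected with kanamycin through an aminoglycoside phosphotransferase gene, aph(3')-Ia, which lies on the opposite strand from the expression cassette. Apart from the origin and marker, the plasmid carries essentially nothing but the expression unit.

That unit consists of a bacteriophage T7 promoter, the efficient ribosome binding site from T7 gene 10, a short synthetic open reading frame named V3-FETCH1, and a T7 terminator. Transcription therefore depends on T7 RNA polymerase being supplied in the reaction. The insert was introduced by Gibson assembly at the NdeI and SalI sites. The space between the RBS and terminator is only a little over a hundred nucleotides, so the encoded product must be a short peptide. This fits the associated publication's description of a fluorescent minihelix used to quantify cell-free translation. The automated annotation does not recognise the reporter itself. It flags only a roughly 50-nt fragment resembling the SET1 solubility tag derived from T7 gene 10B just upstream of the terminator, which may be a partial similarity match rather than a deliberate tag. The record does not explain how the FETCH reporter generates its fluorescent signal or what distinguishes the V3 variant. The stated purpose is in vitro expression of the V3-FETCH reporter from the T7 promoter, serving as a compact readout of translation in cell-free systems.
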