Features (pLannotate 1.2.2; 6 found; start..end, strand, type, name):
     17..605     +  rep_origin     ori: high-copy-number ColE1/pMB1/pBR322/pUC origin of replication
    633..651     +  promoter       T7 promoter: promoter for bacteriophage T7 RNA polymerase
    683..705     +  RBS            RBS: efficient ribosome binding site from bacteriophage T7 gene 10 (Olins and Rangwala, 1989)
    784..833     +  CDS            SET1 (fragment): solubility-enhancement tag derived from T7 phage gene 10B
    841..888     +  terminator     T7 terminator: transcription terminator for bacteriophage T7 RNA polymerase
    906..1721    -  CDS            KanR: aminoglycoside phosphotransferase; aph(3')-Ia; confers resistance to kanamycin in bacteria or G418 (Geneticin®) in eukaryotes
>Addgene plasmid #210650 | pJL1-V3-FETCH1 | addgene full sequence | sequence record 416179 | Addgene NGS Result
AGATCAAAGGATCTTCTTGAGATCCTTTTTTTCTGCGCGTAATCTGCTGCTTGCAAACAAAAAAACCACC
GCTACCAGCGGTGGTTTGTTTGCCGGATCAAGAGCTACCAACTCTTTTTCCGAAGGTAACTGGCTTCAGC
AGAGCGCAGATACCAAATACTGTTCTTCTAGTGTAGCCGTAGTTAGGCCACCACTTCAAGAACTCTGTAG
CACCGCCTACATACCTCGCTCTGCTAATCCTGTTACCAGTGGCTGCTGCCAGTGGCGATAAGTCGTGTCT
TACCGGGTTGGACTCAAGACGATAGTTACCGGATAAGGCGCAGCGGTCGGGCTGAACGGGGGGTTCGTGC
ACACAGCCCAGCTTGGAGCGAACGACCTACACCGAACTGAGATACCTACAGCGTGAGCTATGAGAAAGCG
CCACGCTTCCCGAAGGGAGAAAGGCGGACAGGTATCCGGTAAGCGGCAGGGTCGGAACAGGAGAGCGCAC
GAGGGAGCTTCCAGGGGGAAACGCCTGGTATCTTTATAGTCCTGTCGGGTTTCGCCACCTCTGACTTGAG
CGTCGATTTTTGTGATGCTCGTCAGGGGGGCGGAGCCTATGGAAAAACGCCAGCAACGCGATCCCGCGAA
ATTAATACGACTCACTATAGGGAGACCACAACGGTTTCCCTCTAGAAATAATTTTGTTTAACTTTAAGAA
GGAGATATACATATGCTAGTGATGGTTCTAGTCATGTTCTTAAACTGCTGTCCTGGGTGTTGTATGGAAC
CGTAAGTCGACCGGCTGCTAACAAAGCCCGAAAGGAAGCTGAGTTGGCTGCTGCCACCGCTGAGCAATAA
CTAGCATAACCCCTTGGGGCCTCTAAACGGGTCTTGAGGGGTTTTTTGCTGAAAGCCAATTCTGATTAGA
AAAACTCATCGAGCATCAAATGAAACTGCAATTTATTCATATCAGGATTATCAATACCATATTTTTGAAA
AAGCCGTTTCTGTAATGAAGGAGAAAACTCACCGAGGCAGTTCCATAGGATGGCAAGATCCTGGTATCGG
TCTGCGATTCCGACTCGTCCAACATCAATACAACCTATTAATTTCCCCTCGTCAAAAATAAGGTTATCAA
GTGAGAAATCACCATGAGTGACGACTGAATCCGGTGAGAATGGCAAAAGCTTATGCATTTCTTTCCAGAC
TTGTTCAACAGGCCAGCCATTACGCTCGTCATCAAAATCACTCGCATCAACCAAACCGTTATTCATTCGT
GATTGCGCCTGAGCGAGACGAAATACGCGATCGCTGTTAAAAGGACAATTACAAACAGGAATCGAATGCA
ACCGGCGCAGGAACACTGCCAGCGCATCAACAATATTTTCACCTGAATCAGGATATTCTTCTAATACCTG
GAATGCTGTTTTCCCGGGGATCGCAGTGGTGAGTAACCATGCATCATCAGGAGTACGGATAAAATGCTTG
ATGGTCGGAAGAGGCATAAATTCCGTCAGCCAGTTTAGTCTGACCATCTCATCTGTAACATCATTGGCAA
CGCTACCTTTGCCATGTTTCAGAAACAACTCTGGCGCATCGGGCTTCCCATACAATCGATAGATTGTCGC
ACCTGATTGCCCGACATTATCGCGAGCCCATTTATACCCATATAAATCAGCATCCATGTTGGAATTTAAT
CGCGGCTTCGAGCAAGACGTTTCCCGTTGAATATGGCTCATAACACCCCTTGTATTACTGTTTATGTAAG
CAGACAGTTTTATTGTTCATGATGATATATTTTTATCTTGTGCAATGTAACATCAGAGATTTTGAGACAC
AACGTG
