>Addgene plasmid #210650 | pJL1-V3-FETCH1 | depositor partial sequence | sequence record 410619 | V3helix-FETCH1
ATGCTAGTGATGGTTCTAGTCATGTTCTTAAACTGCTGTCCTGGGTGTTGTATGGAACCGTAA
